>Addgene plasmid #21337 | pLKO mouse shRNA 1 DEPTOR | addgene partial sequence | sequence record 27015 | 21337 with LKO1-5
TNTCGATTGATTCTGGCTTTTATATCTTGTGGAAAGGACGAAACACCGGCGCAAGGAAGACATTCACGAT
CTCGAGATCGTGAATGTCTTCCTTGCGTTTTTGAATTCTCGACCTCGAGACAAATGGCAGTATTCATCCA
CAATTTTAAAAGAAAAGGGGGGATTGGGGGGTACAGTGCAGGGGAAAGAATAGTAGACATAATAGCAACA
GACATACAAACTAAAGAATTACAAAAACAAATTACAAAAATTCAAAATTTTCGGGTTTATTACAGGGACA
GCAGAGATCCACTTTGGCCGCGGCTCGAGGGGGTTGGGGTTGCGCCTTTTCCAAGGCAGCCCTGGGTTTG
CGCAGGGACGCGGCTGCTCTGGGCGTGGTTCCGGGAAACGCAGCGGCGCCGACCCTGGGTCTCGCACATT
CTTCACGTCCGTTCGCAGCGTCACCCGGATCTTCGCCGCTACCCTTGTGGGCCCCCCGGCGACGCTTCCT
GCTCCGCCCCTAAGTCGGGAAGGTTCCTTGCGGTTCGCGGCGTGCCGGACGTGACAAACGGAAGCCGCAC
GTCTCACTAGTACCCTCGCAGACGGACAGCGCCAGGGAGCAATGGCAGCGCGCCGACCGCGATGGGCTGT
GGCCAATAGCGGCTGCTCAGCAGGGCGCGCCGAGAGCAGCGGCCGGGAAGGGGCGGTGCGGGAGGCGGGG
TGTGGGGCGGTAGTGTGGGCCCTGTTCCTGCCCGCGCGGTGTTCCGCATTCTGCAAGCCTCCGGAGCGCA
CGTCGGCAGTCGGCTCCCTCGTTGACCGAATCACCGACCTCTCTCCCCAGGGGGATCCACCGGAGCTTAC
CATGACCGAGTACNAGCCCCACGGGTGCGNCNTCGCCACCCGCGACGACNGTCCCCAGGGGCCGTACGCA
CCCTTCGCCGCCGCGTTTCGCNGATTACCCCCNCCA
