[The description below was written by a language model from this plasmid's Addgene catalogue record.]
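Description:
pLKO mouse shRNA 1 DEPTOR is a lentiviral RNAi plasmid built on the pLKO.1 backbone (about 7 kb without insert) and designed to knock down mouse Deptor, also known as Depdc6. It is propagated in E. coli under ampicillin selection, and it carries a puromycin marker so that transduced or transfected mammalian cells can be selected. The record lists copy number as unknown and provides no feature table, so individual backbone elements are not itemised. pLKO.1 is generally known as a transfer vector in which a human U6 RNA polymerase III promoter drives the hairpin and the viral long terminal repeats and packaging signal flank the cassette, but these parts are not confirmed by the record itself.

The payload is a roughly 60 bp annealed-oligonucleotide insert cloned between the AgeI and EcoRI sites of the backbone; whether those sites survive cloning is not recorded. The insert encodes a short hairpin RNA from the TRC collection directed against the mouse Deptor transcript. It consists of a sense and an antisense arm separated by a short loop and ends in a thymidine run, which serves as a polymerase III terminator. Once transcribed, the hairpin is processed by the cellular RNAi machinery into a small interfering RNA that directs degradation of Deptor mRNA.

As a transfer plasmid, it would be supplied together with separate packaging and envelope plasmids to produce lentiviral particles for stable delivery into mouse cells. It was deposited in connection with a study identifying DEPTOR as an inhibitor of mTOR that is overexpressed in multiple myeloma cells. Its evident use is loss-of-function analysis of Deptor in mTOR signalling, and the "shRNA 1" in its name suggests it is one of several hairpins targeting the gene.
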