Addgene plasmid #21337: pLKO mouse shRNA 1 DEPTOR
Depositing lab: David Sabatini. Depositing organization: Whitehead Institute for Biomedical Research. Publication: DEPTOR is an mTOR inhibitor frequently overexpressed in multiple myeloma cells and required for their survival. Peterson TR, Laplante M, Thoreen CC, Sancak Y, Kang SA, Kuehl WM, Gray NS, Sabatini DM. Cell. 2009 May 29;137(5):873-86. doi: 10.1016/j.cell.2009.03.046. Epub 2009 May 14. PubMed 19446321.
Backbone
  Vector backbone: pLKO.1
  Backbone manufacturer: Available from Addgene
  Backbone size w/o insert (bp): 7032
  Vector type: Mammalian Expression, Lentiviral, RNAi
  Selectable markers: Puromycin
Growth in bacteria
  Bacterial resistance: Ampicillin, 100 μg/mL
  Growth temperature: 37°C
  Growth strain: XL10 Gold
  Growth instructions: XL10 Gold Ultracompetent Cells from Stratagene or nStb13. Grow in SOC media at 37oC
  Copy number: Unknown
Gene/Insert
  Gene/Insert name: DEPTOR shRNA 1 (alt names: DEPTOR; DEPDC6)
  Species: M. musculus (mouse)
  Insert size (bp): 60
  Entrez Gene: Deptor (a.k.a. 4731402B04Rik, 9130412E02Rik, D15Ertd336e, D15Ertd597e, Depdc6, Depdc6-001, Depdc6-002, R75183, mKIAA4200)
  Cloning method: Restriction Enzyme; 5′ cloning site AgeI (unknown if destroyed); 3′ cloning site EcoRI (unknown if destroyed)
  Sequencing primers: 5′ LKO.1 5'
Terms and licenses: Academic/Nonprofit Terms; Industry Terms: Not Available to Industry
Depositor comments: mouse DEPTOR shRNA 1 TRCN0000110157; NM_145470.1-1164s1c1 shRNA oligo sequence is - 5'-CCGGCGCAAGGAAGACATTCACGATCTCGAGATCG TGAATGTCTTCCTTGCGTTTTTG
How to cite: pLKO mouse shRNA 1 DEPTOR was a gift from David Sabatini (Addgene plasmid # 21337 ; http://n2t.net/addgene:21337 ; RRID:Addgene_21337)
